Addgene plasmid #27801: C17A
Depositing lab: Steven Vogel. Depositing organization: National Institute on Alcohol Abuse & Alcoholism (NIAAA). Publication: Cerulean, Venus, and VenusY67C FRET reference standards. Koushik SV, Chen H, Thaler C, Puhl HL, Vogel SS. Biophys J. 2006 Dec 15. 91(12):L99-L101. 10.1529/biophysj.106.096206 PubMed 17040988.
Backbone
  Vector backbone: pEGFP C1
  Backbone manufacturer: Clonetech
  Backbone size w/o insert (bp): 3984
  Vector type: Mammalian Expression ; FRET donor control
  Selectable markers: Neomycin (select with G418)
Growth in bacteria
  Bacterial resistance: Kanamycin, 50 μg/mL
  Growth temperature: 37°C
  Growth strain: DH5alpha
  Copy number: High Copy
Gene/Insert
  Gene/Insert name: Cerulean-17-Amber (alt name: C17A)
  Species: GFP Varient
  Insert size (bp): 1493
  Tag / fusion protein: Cerulean (N terminal on insert); Amber (C terminal on insert)
  Cloning method: Restriction Enzyme; 5′ cloning site Nhe 1 (not destroyed); 3′ cloning site Bam HI (not destroyed)
  Sequencing primers: 5′ CCAAAATCAACGGGACTTTCC; 3′ CAGGTTCAGGGGGAGGTGTGG
Terms and licenses: Academic/Nonprofit Terms; Industry Terms: Not Available to Industry
Depositor comments: Control for fluorescence lifetime measurements (FLIM) This construct contains Cerulean attached via a 17 amino acid linker to Amber. Amber was generated by mutating Tyrosine 67 in Venus to Cysteine.
How to cite: C17A was a gift from Steven Vogel (Addgene plasmid # 27801 ; http://n2t.net/addgene:27801 ; RRID:Addgene_27801)
