[The description below was written by a language model from this plasmid's Addgene catalogue record.]
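Description:
C17A is a mammalian expression plasmid built on the pEGFP-C1 backbone and intended as a FRET donor control. It is propagated in E. coli as a high-copy plasmid under kanamycin selection, and it carries a neomycin resistance marker that allows G418 selection of transfected mammalian cells. The record does not name the promoter or other regulatory elements and provides no feature table. pEGFP-C1-type vectors normally drive expression from the CMV immediate-early promoter, but that is not confirmed here.

The insert, Cerulean-17-Amber (about 1.5 kb, cloned between NheI and BamHI sites that both remain intact), encodes a single fusion protein. The cyan GFP variant Cerulean sits at the N terminus and is joined through a 17 amino acid linker to Amber at the C terminus. Amber is Venus in which tyrosine 67 has been mutated to cysteine. Because this residue is part of the chromophore, Amber is expected to fold like Venus but not to act as a fluorescent FRET acceptor. The fusion therefore places Cerulean in the same molecular context as a Cerulean–linker–Venus FRET standard, with matching size, linker and neighbouring protein, but without energy transfer to an acceptor.

According to the depositor, the construct serves as a control for fluorescence lifetime imaging (FLIM) measurements, giving the lifetime of the Cerulean donor when no FRET occurs. It belongs to a set of Cerulean, Venus and VenusY67C reference standards used to calibrate and validate FRET measurements in living cells.
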