>Addgene plasmid #27801 | C17A | addgene partial sequence | sequence record 34817 | 27801 with pEXFP-3
TCTACAATGTGGTATGGCTGATTATGATCAGTTATCTAGATCCGGTGGATCCCTTGTACAGCTCGTCCAT
GCCGAGAGTGATCCCGGCGGCGGTCACGAACTCCAGCAGGACCANGTGATCGCGCTTCTCGTTGGGGTCT
TNGCTCAGCTNGGACAGGTAGCTCAGGTAGTGGTTGTCGGGCAGCAGCACGGGGCCGTCGCCGATGGGGG
TGTTCTGCTGGTAGTGGTCGGCGAGCTGCACGCCGCCGTCCTCGATGTTGTGGCGGATCTTGAAGTTGGC
CTTGATGCCGTTCTTCTGCTTGTCGGCGGTGATATAGACGTTGTGGCTGTTGTAGTTGTACTCCAGCTTG
TGCCCCAGGATGTTGCCGTCCTCCTTGAAGTCGATGCCCTTCAGCTCGATGCGGTTCACCAGGGTGTCGC
CCTCGAACTTCACCTCGGCGCGGGTCTTGTAGTTGCCGTCGTCCTTGAAGAAGATGGTGCGCTCCTGGAC
GTAGCCTTCGGGCATGGCGGACTTGAAGAAGTCGTGCTGCTTCATGTGGTCGGGGTAGCGGGCGAAGCAC
TGCAGGCCGCAGCCGAGGGTGGTCACGAGGGTGGGCCAGGGCACGGGCAGCTTGCCGGTGGTGCAGATGA
GCTTCAGGGTCAGCTTGC
