>Addgene plasmid #27801 | C17A | addgene partial sequence | sequence record 34818 | 27801 with CMV-F
ACCGTCAGATCCGCTAGCGCTACCGGTCGCCACCATGGTGAGCAAGGGCGAGGAGCTGTTCACCGGGGTG
GTGCCCATCCTGGTCGAGCTGGACGGCGACGTAAACGGCCACAAGTTCAGCGTGTCCGGCGAGGGCGAGG
GCGATGCCACCTACGGCAAGCTGACCCTGAAGTTCATCTGCACCACCGGCAAGCTGCCCGTGCCCTGGCC
CACCCTCGTGACCACCCTGACCTGGGGCGTGCAGTGCTTCGCCCGCTACCCCGACCACATGAAGCAGCAC
GACTTCTTCAAGTCCGCCATGCCCGAAGGCTACGTCCAGGAGCGCACCATCTTCTTCAAGGACGACGGCA
ACTACAAGACCCGCGCCGAGGTGAAGTTCGAGGGCGACACCCTGGTGAACCGCATCGAGCTGAAGGGCAT
CGACTTCAAGGAGGACGGCAACATCCTGGGGCACAAGCTGGAGTACAACGCCATCAGCGACAACGTCTAT
ATCACCGCCGACAAGCAGAAGAACGGCATCAAGGCCAACTTCAAGATCCGCCACAACATCGAGGACGGCA
GCGTGCAGCTCGCCGACCACTACCAGCAGAACACCCCCATCGGCGACGGCCCCGTGCTGCTGCCCGACAA
CCACTACCTGAGCACCCAGTCCAAGCTGAGCAAAGACCCCAACGAGAAGCGCGATCACATGGTCCTGCTG
GAGTTCGTGACCGCCGCCGGGATCACTCTCGGCATGGACGAGCTGTACAAGTCCGGACTCAGATCTCGAG
CTCAAGCTTCGAATTCTGCAGTCGACGGTACCAGCAAGGGCGAGGAGCTGTTCACCGGGGTGGTGCCCAT
CCTGGTCGAGCTGGACGGCGACGTAAACGGCCACAAGTTCAGCGTGTCCGG
